Addgene plasmid #187710: pET28a(+)-NEDD4L_W4-HECT
Purpose: Express his-tagged NEDD4L W4-HECT in bacterial cells
Depositing lab: Sandra Gabelli. Depositing organization: Johns Hopkins University and School of Medicine. Publication: NEDD4L intramolecular interactions regulate its auto and substrate Na(V)1.5 ubiquitination. Wright KM, Nathan S, Jiang H, Xia W, Kim H, Chakouri N, Nwafor JN, Fossier L, Srinivasan L, Chen Z, Boronina T, Post J, Paul S, Cole RN, Ben-Johny M, Cole PA, Gabelli SB. J Biol Chem. 2024 Mar;300(3):105715. doi: 10.1016/j.jbc.2024.105715. Epub 2024 Feb 2. PubMed 38309503.
Backbone
  Vector backbone: pET28a(+)
  Vector type: Bacterial Expression
Growth in bacteria
  Bacterial resistance: Kanamycin, 50 μg/mL
  Growth temperature: 37°C
  Growth strain: DH5alpha
  Copy number: Low Copy
Gene/Insert
  Gene/Insert name: NEDD4L residues 543-975 (alt name: Q96PU5)
  Species: H. sapiens (human)
  Insert size (bp): 1299
  Mutation: deletion of residues 1-542
  Entrez Gene: NEDD4L (a.k.a. NEDD4-2, NEDD4.2, PVNH7, RSP5, hNEDD4-2)
  Tag / fusion protein: His-HRV 3C site (N terminal on insert)
  Cloning method: Restriction Enzyme; 5′ cloning site unknown (unknown if destroyed)
Terms and licenses: Academic/Nonprofit Terms; Industry Terms: Not Available to Industry
How to cite: pET28a(+)-NEDD4L_W4-HECT was a gift from Sandra Gabelli (Addgene plasmid # 187710 ; http://n2t.net/addgene:187710 ; RRID:Addgene_187710)
