[The description below was written by a language model from this plasmid's Addgene catalogue record and pLannotate feature annotations shown in this document.]
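Description:
pET28a(+)-NEDD4L_W4-HECT is a bacterial expression plasmid of about 6.6 kb, built on the pET28a(+) backbone to produce a His-tagged fragment of the human E3 ubiquitin ligase NEDD4L in E. coli. It is propagated through a ColE1/pBR322-type origin. The accompanying rop gene and bom region keep it at low copy number, as the catalogue entry notes. Selection is by kanamycin through the aph(3')-Ia resistance gene. An f1 phage origin is also present. The short tetracycline-resistance fragments and the predicted E. coli ORF called by the annotation software are most likely backbone remnants derived from pBR322 rather than functional parts.

The insert is 1,299 bp and encodes NEDD4L residues 543–975, with residues 1–542 deleted. Judging by the construct name, this leaves the fourth WW domain together with the catalytic HECT domain. Expression is driven by a T7 promoter followed by a lac operator and the T7 gene 10 ribosome binding site, and it ends at the T7 terminator. The plasmid-borne lacI gene supplies repressor, so transcription stays off until it is induced with IPTG in a host that provides T7 RNA polymerase. An N-terminal six-histidine tag allows metal-affinity purification. The catalogue entry records an HRV 3C protease site between the tag and the insert for tag removal, although the feature table does not annotate this site separately. A second His-tag sequence lies downstream of the insert, as is usual in pET28a, and the record does not say whether it is translated.

The associated publication concerns how intramolecular interactions in NEDD4L regulate its autoubiquitination and its ubiquitination of the NaV1.5 sodium channel. This suggests the plasmid is used to make recombinant truncated ligase for biochemical or structural studies.
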