Features (pLannotate 1.2.2; 20 found; start..end, strand, type, name):
     12..440     +  rep_origin     f1 ori (sequence partly withheld): f1 bacteriophage origin of replication; arrow indicates direction of (+) strand synthesis
    493..550     +  promoter       AmpR promoter (fragment): bla
    559..1374    -  CDS            KanR: aminoglycoside phosphotransferase; aph(3')-Ia; confers resistance to kanamycin in bacteria or G418 (Geneticin®) in eukaryotes
   1496..2084    +  rep_origin     ori: high-copy-number ColE1/pMB1/pBR322/pUC origin of replication
   2270..2409    -  misc_feature   bom: basis of mobility region from pBR322
   2511..2702    -  CDS            rop: Rop protein, which maintains plasmids at low copy number; rop
   2719..3099    +  CDS            YPB1_ECOLX: Protein predicted: Swiss-Prot protein existence level 4. From Escherichia coli.
   3171..3462    -  CDS            TcR (fragment): tetracycline efflux protein; tet; confers resistance to tetracycline
   3477..3498    -  protein_bind   CAP binding site: CAP binding activates transcription in the presence of cAMP. E. coli catabolite activator protein
   3511..4593    -  CDS            lacI: lac repressor; lacI; The lac repressor binds to the lac operator to inhibit transcription in E. coli. This inhibition can be relieved by adding lactose or isopropyl-β-D-thiogalactopyranoside (IPTG).
   4594..4671    -  promoter       lacI promoter: lacI
   4679..4958    -  CDS            TcR (fragment): tetracycline efflux protein; tet; confers resistance to tetracycline
   4980..4998    +  promoter       T7 promoter: promoter for bacteriophage T7 RNA polymerase
   4999..5023    +  protein_bind   lac operator: The lac repressor binds to the lac operator to inhibit transcription in E. coli. This inhibition can be relieved by adding lactose or isopropyl-β-D-thiogalactopyranoside (IPTG). lac repressor encoded by lacI
   5038..5060    +  RBS            RBS: efficient ribosome binding site from bacteriophage T7 gene 10 (Olins and Rangwala, 1989)
   5073..5090    +  CDS            9xHis (fragment): 9xHis affinity tag
   5118..6416    +  CDS            NEDD4L (fragment): NED4L_HUMAN - Also known as KIAA0439, NEDL3. Experimental evidence at protein level: Swiss-Prot protein existence level 1. E3 ubiquitin-protein ligase which accepts ubiquitin from an E2 ubiquitin-conjugating enzyme in the form of a thioester and then directly transfers the ubiquitin to targeted substrates. Inhibits TGF- beta signaling by triggering SMAD2 and TGFBR1 ubiquitination and proteasome-dependent degradation. Promotes ubiquitination and internalization of various plasma membrane channels such as ENaC, SCN2A/Nav1.2, SCN3A/Nav1.3, SCN5A/Nav1.5, SCN9A/Nav1.7, SCN10A/Nav1.8, KCNA3/Kv1.3, K
   6435..6452    +  CDS            9xHis (fragment): 9xHis affinity tag
   6462..6511    +  CDS            SET1 (fragment): solubility-enhancement tag derived from T7 phage gene 10B
   6519..6566    +  terminator     T7 terminator: transcription terminator for bacteriophage T7 RNA polymerase
>Addgene plasmid #187710 | pET28a(+)-NEDD4L_W4-HECT | addgene full sequence | sequence record 372461 | Addgene NGS Result
TGGCGAATGGG
[124 nt withheld, positions 12-135]
C
[91 nt withheld, positions 137-227]
A
[49 nt withheld, positions 229-277]
CCTTTGACGTTGGAGTCCACGTTCTTT
[37 nt withheld, positions 305-341]
ACCCTATCTCGGTCTATTCTTTTGATTTATAAGGGATTTTGCCGATTTCGGCCTATTGGTTAAAAAATGA
GCTGATTTAACAAAAATTTAACGCGAATTTTAACAAAATATTAACGCTTACAATTTAGGTGGCACTTTTC
GGGGAAATGTGCGCGGAACCCCTATTTGTTTATTTTTCTAAATACATTCAAATATGTATCCGCTCATGAA
TTAATTCTTAGAAAAACTCATCGAGCATCAAATGAAACTGCAATTTATTCATATCAGGATTATCAATACC
ATATTTTTGAAAAAGCCGTTTCTGTAATGAAGGAGAAAACTCACCGAGGCAGTTCCATAGGATGGCAAGA
TCCTGGTATCGGTCTGCGATTCCGACTCGTCCAACATCAATACAACCTATTAATTTCCCCTCGTCAAAAA
TAAGGTTATCAAGTGAGAAATCACCATGAGTGACGACTGAATCCGGTGAGAATGGCAAAAGTTTATGCAT
TTCTTTCCAGACTTGTTCAACAGGCCAGCCATTACGCTCGTCATCAAAATCACTCGCATCAACCAAACCG
TTATTCATTCGTGATTGCGCCTGAGCGAGACGAAATACGCGATCGCTGTTAAAAGGACAATTACAAACAG
GAATCGAATGCAACCGGCGCAGGAACACTGCCAGCGCATCAACAATATTTTCACCTGAATCAGGATATTC
TTCTAATACCTGGAATGCTGTTTTCCCGGGGATCGCAGTGGTGAGTAACCATGCATCATCAGGAGTACGG
ATAAAATGCTTGATGGTCGGAAGAGGCATAAATTCCGTCAGCCAGTTTAGTCTGACCATCTCATCTGTAA
CATCATTGGCAACGCTACCTTTGCCATGTTTCAGAAACAACTCTGGCGCATCGGGCTTCCCATACAATCG
ATAGATTGTCGCACCTGATTGCCCGACATTATCGCGAGCCCATTTATACCCATATAAATCAGCATCCATG
TTGGAATTTAATCGCGGCCTAGAGCAAGACGTTTCCCGTTGAATATGGCTCATAACACCCCTTGTATTAC
TGTTTATGTAAGCAGACAGTTTTATTGTTCATGACCAAAATCCCTTAACGTGAGTTTTCGTTCCACTGAG
CGTCAGACCCCGTAGAAAAGATCAAAGGATCTTCTTGAGATCCTTTTTTTCTGCGCGTAATCTGCTGCTT
GCAAACAAAAAAACCACCGCTACCAGCGGTGGTTTGTTTGCCGGATCAAGAGCTACCAACTCTTTTTCCG
AAGGTAACTGGCTTCAGCAGAGCGCAGATACCAAATACTGTCCTTCTAGTGTAGCCGTAGTTAGGCCACC
ACTTCAAGAACTCTGTAGCACCGCCTACATACCTCGCTCTGCTAATCCTGTTACCAGTGGCTGCTGCCAG
TGGCGATAAGTCGTGTCTTACCGGGTTGGACTCAAGACGATAGTTACCGGATAAGGCGCAGCGGTCGGGC
TGAACGGGGGGTTCGTGCACACAGCCCAGCTTGGAGCGAACGACCTACACCGAACTGAGATACCTACAGC
GTGAGCTATGAGAAAGCGCCACGCTTCCCGAAGGGAGAAAGGCGGACAGGTATCCGGTAAGCGGCAGGGT
CGGAACAGGAGAGCGCACGAGGGAGCTTCCAGGGGGAAACGCCTGGTATCTTTATAGTCCTGTCGGGTTT
CGCCACCTCTGACTTGAGCGTCGATTTTTGTGATGCTCGTCAGGGGGGCGGAGCCTATGGAAAAACGCCA
GCAACGCGGCCTTTTTACGGTTCCTGGCCTTTTGCTGGCCTTTTGCTCACATGTTCTTTCCTGCGTTATC
CCCTGATTCTGTGGATAACCGTATTACCGCCTTTGAGTGAGCTGATACCGCTCGCCGCAGCCGAACGACC
GAGCGCAGCGAGTCAGTGAGCGAGGAAGCGGAAGAGCGCCTGATGCGGTATTTTCTCCTTACGCATCTGT
GCGGTATTTCACACCGCAATGGTGCACTCTCAGTACAATCTGCTCTGATGCCGCATAGTTAAGCCAGTAT
ACACTCCGCTATCGCTACGTGACTGGGTCATGGCTGCGCCCCGACACCCGCCAACACCCGCTGACGCGCC
CTGACGGGCTTGTCTGCTCCCGGCATCCGCTTACAGACAAGCTGTGACCGTCTCCGGGAGCTGCATGTGT
CAGAGGTTTTCACCGTCATCACCGAAACGCGCGAGGCAGCTGCGGTAAAGCTCATCAGCGTGGTCGTGAA
GCGATTCACAGATGTCTGCCTGTTCATCCGCGTCCAGCTCGTTGAGTTTCTCCAGAAGCGTTAATGTCTG
GCTTCTGATAAAGCGGGCCATGTTAAGGGCGGTTTTTTCCTGTTTGGTCACTGATGCCTCCGTGTAAGGG
GGATTTCTGTTCATGGGGGTAATGATACCGATGAAACGAGAGAGGATGCTCACGATACGGGTTACTGATG
ATGAACATGCCCGGTTACTGGAACGTTGTGAGGGTAAACAACTGGCGGTATGGATGCGGCGGGACCAGAG
AAAAATCACTCAGGGTCAATGCCAGCGCTTCGTTAATACAGATGTAGGTGTTCCACAGGGTAGCCAGCAG
CATCCTGCGATGCAGATCCGGAACATAATGGTGCAGGGCGCTGACTTCCGCGTTTCCAGACTTTACGAAA
CACGGAAACCGAAGACCATTCATGTTGTTGCTCAGGTCGCAGACGTTTTGCAGCAGCAGTCGCTTCACGT
TCGCTCGCGTATCGGTGATTCATTCTGCTAACCAGTAAGGCAACCCCGCCAGCCTAGCCGGGTCCTCAAC
GACAGGAGCACGATCATGCGCACCCGTGGGGCCGCCATGCCGGCGATAATGGCCTGCTTCTCGCCGAAAC
GTTTGGTGGCGGGACCAGTGACGAAGGCTTGAGCGAGGGCGTGCAAGATTCCGAATACCGCAAGCGACAG
GCCGATCATCGTCGCGCTCCAGCGAAAGCGGTCCTCGCCGAAAATGACCCAGAGCGCTGCCGGCACCTGT
CCTACGAGTTGCATGATAAAGAAGACAGTCATAAGTGCGGCGACGATAGTCATGCCCCGCGCCCACCGGA
AGGAGCTGACTGGGTTGAAGGCTCTCAAGGGCATCGGTCGAGATCCCGGTGCCTAATGAGTGAGCTAACT
TACATTAATTGCGTTGCGCTCACTGCCCGCTTTCCAGTCGGGAAACCTGTCGTGCCAGCTGCATTAATGA
ATCGGCCAACGCGCGGGGAGAGGCGGTTTGCGTATTGGGCGCCAGGGTGGTTTTTCTTTTCACCAGTGAG
ACGGGCAACAGCTGATTGCCCTTCACCGCCTGGCCCTGAGAGAGTTGCAGCAAGCGGTCCACGCTGGTTT
GCCCCAGCAGGCGAAAATCCTGTTTGATGGTGGTTAACGGCGGGATATAACATGAGCTGTCTTCGGTATC
GTCGTATCCCACTACCGAGATATCCGCACCAACGCGCAGCCCGGACTCGGTAATGGCGCGCATTGCGCCC
AGCGCCATCTGATCGTTGGCAACCAGCATCGCAGTGGGAACGATGCCCTCATTCAGCATTTGCATGGTTT
GTTGAAAACCGGACATGGCACTCCAGTCGCCTTCCCGTTCCGCTATCGGCTGAATTTGATTGCGAGTGAG
ATATTTATGCCAGCCAGCCAGACGCAGACGCGCCGAGACAGAACTTAATGGGCCCGCTAACAGCGCGATT
TGCTGGTGACCCAATGCGACCAGATGCTCCACGCCCAGTCGCGTACCGTCTTCATGGGAGAAAATAATAC
TGTTGATGGGTGTCTGGTCAGAGACATCAAGAAATAACGCCGGAACATTAGTGCAGGCAGCTTCCACAGC
AATGGCATCCTGGTCATCCAGCGGATAGTTAATGATCAGCCCACTGACGCGTTGCGCGAGAAGATTGTGC
ACCGCCGCTTTACAGGCTTCGACGCCGCTTCGTTCTACCATCGACACCACCACGCTGGCACCCAGTTGAT
CGGCGCGAGATTTAATCGCCGCGACAATTTGCGACGGCGCGTGCAGGGCCAGACTGGAGGTGGCAACGCC
AATCAGCAACGACTGTTTGCCCGCCAGTTGTTGTGCCACGCGGTTGGGAATGTAATTCAGCTCCGCCATC
GCCGCTTCCACTTTTTCCCGCGTTTTCGCAGAAACGTGGCTGGCCTGGTTCACCACGCGGGAAACGGTCT
GATAAGAGACACCGGCATACTCTGCGACATCGTATAACGTTACTGGTTTCACATTCACCACCCTGAATTG
ACTCTCTTCCGGGCGCTATCATGCCATACCGCGAAAGGTTTTGCGCCATTCGATGGTGTCCGGGATCTCG
ACGCTCTCCCTTATGCGACTCCTGCATTAGGAAGCAGCCCAGTAGTAGGTTGAGGCCGTTGAGCACCGCC
GCCGCAAGGAATGGTGCATGCAAGGAGATGGCGCCCAACAGTCCCCCGGCCACGGGGCCTGCCACCATAC
CCACGCCGAAACAAGCGCTCATGAGCCCGAAGTGGCGAGCCCGATCTTCCCCATCGGTGATGTCGGCGAT
ATAGGCGCCAGCAACCGCACCTGTGGCGCCGGTGATGCCGGCCACGATGCGTCCGGCGTAGAGGATCGAG
ATCTCGATCCCGCGAAATTAATACGACTCACTATAGGGGAATTGTGAGCGGATAACAATTCCCCTCTAGA
AATAATTTTGTTTAACTTTAAGAAGGAGATATACCATGGGGCACCACCACCACCACCACGGCCTGGAGGT
GCTGTTCCAGGGCCCAAACCCCAATGACCTTGGCCCCCTTCCTCCTGGCTGGGAAGAAAGAATTCACTTG
GATGGCCGAACGTTTTATATTGATCATAATAGCAAAATTACTCAGTGGGAAGACCCAAGACTGCAGAACC
CAGCTATTACTGGTCCGGCTGTCCCTTACTCCAGAGAATTTAAGCAGAAATATGACTACTTCAGGAAGAA
ATTAAAGAAACCTGCTGATATCCCCAATAGGTTTGAAATGAAACTTCACAGAAATAACATATTTGAAGAG
TCCTATCGGAGAATTATGTCCGTGAAAAGACCAGATGTCCTAAAAGCTAGACTGTGGATTGAGTTTGAAT
CAGAGAAAGGTCTTGACTATGGGGGTGTGGCCAGAGAATGGTTCTTCTTACTGTCCAAAGAGATGTTCAA
CCCCTACTACGGCCTCTTTGAGTACTCTGCCACGGACAACTACACCCTTCAGATCAACCCTAATTCAGGC
CTCTGTAATGAGGATCATTTGTCCTACTTCACTTTTATTGGAAGAGTTGCTGGTCTGGCCGTATTTCATG
GGAAGCTCTTAGATGGTTTCTTCATTAGACCATTTTACAAGATGATGTTGGGAAAGCAGATAACCCTGAA
TGACATGGAATCTGTGGATAGTGAATATTACAACTCTTTGAAATGGATCCTGGAGAATGACCCTACTGAG
CTGGACCTCATGTTCTGCATAGACGAAGAAAACTTTGGACAGACATATCAAGTGGATTTGAAGCCCAATG
GGTCAGAAATAATGGTCACAAATGAAAACAAAAGGGAATATATCGACTTAGTCATCCAGTGGAGATTTGT
GAACAGGGTCCAGAAGCAGATGAACGCCTTCTTGGAGGGATTCACAGAACTACTTCCTATTGATTTGATT
AAAATTTTTGATGAAAATGAGCTGGAGTTGCTCATGTGCGGCCTCGGTGATGTGGATGTGAATGACTGGA
GACAGCATTCTATTTACAAGAACGGCTACTGCCCAAACCACCCCGTCATTCAGTGGTTCTGGAAGGCTGT
GCTACTCATGGACGCCGAAAAGCGTATCCGGTTACTGCAGTTTGTCACAGGGACATCGCGAGTACCTATG
AATGGATTTGCCGAACTTTATGGTTCCAATGGTCCTCAGCTATTTACAATAGAGCAATGGGGCAGTCCTG
AGAAACTGCCCAGAGCTCACACATGCTTTAATCGCCTTGACTTACCTCCATATGAAACCTTTGAAGATTT
ACGAGAGAAACTTCTCATGGCCGTGGAAAATGCTCAAGGATTTGAAGGGGTGGATTAAGCGGCCGCACTC
GAGCACCACCACCACCACCACTGAGATCCGGCTGCTAACAAAGCCCGAAAGGAAGCTGAGTTGGCTGCTG
CCACCGCTGAGCAATAACTAGCATAACCCCTTGGGGCCTCTAAACGGGTCTTGAGGGGTTTTTTGCTGAA
AGGAGGAACTATATCCGGAT
